>Addgene plasmid #45367 | pMP47-1 | depositor partial sequence | sequence record 63335 | MAVS cDNA
ATGCCGTTTGCTGAAGACAAGACCTATAAGTATATCTGCCACAATTTCAGCAATTTTTGCAATGTGGATG
TTGTAGAGATTCTGCCTTACCTGCCCTGCCTCACAGCAAGAGACCAGGATCGACTGCGGGCCACCTGCAC
ACTCTCAGGGAACCGGGACACCCTCTGGCATCTCTTCAATACCCTTCAGCGGCGGCCCGGCTGGGTGGAG
TACTTCATTACGGCGCTGAGAGGCTGTGAGCTAGCTGATCTCGCGGACGAAGTGGCCTGTGTCTACCAGA
GCTACCAGCCTCGGACCTTGGACCGTCCCCCAGACCCACTGGAGCCACCGTCACTTCCTGCTGAGGGGCC
AGGGCCCCCCACACCTGCTGCGGCCCACAGCATGCCCTACAATGGCTGCAGAGAGAAGGAGCCAAGTTAC
CCCATGCCTGTCCAGGAGACCCAGGTGCCAGAGTCCCCTGGAGAGAGTTCAGAGCAAGCCCCGCAGATGC
TTAGCCCCAGAGCCATCCCAAGGAGTCCAGATGGTGGCCCCCTGGAGTCCTCCTCTGACCTGGCAGCCCT
CAGTCCTCTGACCTCCAGTGGGCATCAGGAGCAGGACAGAGAACTGGGCAGTACCCACACAGCAGGTGCG
ACCTCCAGCCTCACACCATCCCGTGGGCCTGTGTCTCCATCTGTCTCCTTCCAGCCCCTGGCCCGTTCCA
CCCCCAGGGCAAGCCGCTTGCCTGGACCCACAGGGTCAGTTGTATCTCCTGGCACCTCCTCCTCCTCCTC
ATCCCCTGGCTTGGCCTCTGCAGGGGCTGCAGAGGGTAAACAGGGTGCAGAGAGTGACCAGGCTGAGCCT
ATCATCTGCTCCAGTGGGGCAGAGGCACCTGCCAACTCTCTGCCCTCCAAAGTGCCTACCACCTTGATGC
CTGTGAACACAGTGGCCCTGAAAGTGCCTGCCAACCCAGCATCTGTCAGCACAGTGCCCTCCAAGTTGCC
AACTAGCTCAAAGCCCCCTGGTGCAGTGCCTTCTAATGTGCTCACCAATCCAGCACCATCCAAATTGCCC
ATCAACTCAACCCATGCTGGCATGGTGCCATCCAAAGTGCCTACTAGCATGGTGCTCACCAAGGTGTCTG
CCAGCGCAGTCCCCACCGACAGGAGCAGCAGAAATGAGGAGACCCCAGCAGCTCCAACACCCGCCGGCGC
CACTGGAGGCAGCTCAGCCTGGCTAGACAGCAGCTCTGAGAATGGGGGCCTTGGGTCGGAGCTGAGTAAG
CCTGGCGTGCTGGCATCCCAGGTAGACAGCCCGTTCTCGGGCTGCTTCGAGGATCTTGCCATCAGTGCCA
GCACCTCCTTGGGCATGGGGCCCTGCCATGGCCCAGAGGAGAATGAGTACAAGTCCGAGGGCACCTTTGG
GATCCACGTGGCTGAGAACCCCAGCATCCAGCTCCTGGAGGGCAACCCTGGGCCACCTGTGGACCCGGAG
GGTGGCCCCAGGCCACAAACAGGCCGGAAGTTCCAGGAGGGGGAGGTGCCATGCCACAGGCCCTCACCTG
GGGCTCTGTGGCTCCAGGTGGCTGTGGCAGGGGTGCTGGCAGTCACACTCCTGGTGGTGCTGTACCGGCG
GCGTCTGCACTAG
