>Addgene plasmid #45367 | pMP47-1 | addgene partial sequence | sequence record 65258 | cmv-fwd
AGCAGAGCTCGTTTAGTGAACCGTCAGAATTGATCTACCATGGACTACAAAGACGATGACGACAAGCTTA
TGCCGTTTGCTGAAGACAAGACCTATAAGTATATCTGCCACAATTTCAGCAATTTTTGCAATGTGGATGT
TGTAGAGATTCTGCCTTACCTGCCCTGCCTCACAGCAAGAGACCAGGATCGACTGCGGGCCACCTGCACA
CTCTCAGGGAACCGGGACACCCTCTGGCATCTCTTCAATACCCTTCAGCGGCGGCCCGGCTGGGTGGAGT
ACTTCATTACGGCGCTGAGAGGCTGTGAGCTAGCTGATCTCGCGGACGAAGTGGCCTGTGTCTACCAGAG
CTACCAGCCTCGGACCTTGGACCGTCCCCCAGACCCACTGGAGCCACCGTCACTTCCTGCTGAGGGGCCA
GGGCCCCCCACACCTGCTGCGGCCCACAGCATGCCCTACAATGGCTGCAGAGAGAAGGAGCCAAGTTACC
CCATGCCTGTCCAGGAGACCCAGGTGCCAGAGTCCCCTGGAGAGAGTTCAGAGCAAGCCCCGCAGATGCT
TAGCCCCAGAGCCATCCCAAGGAGTCCAGATGGTGGCCCCCTGGAGTCCTCCTCTGACCTGGCAGCCCTC
AGTCCTCTGACCTCCAGTGGGCATCAGGAGCAGGACAGAGAACTGGGCAGTACCCACACAGCAGGTGCGA
CCTCCAGCCTCACACCATCCCGTGGGCCTGTGTCTCCATCTGTCTCCTTCCAGCCCCTGGCCCGTTCCAC
CCCCAGGGCAAGCCGCTTGCCTGGACCCACAGGGTCAGTTGTATCTCCTGGCACCTCCTCCTCCTCCTCA
TCCCCTGGCTTGGCCTCTGCAGGGGCTGCAGAGGGTAAACAGGGTGCAGAGAGTGACCAGGCTGAGCCTA
TCATCTGCTCCAGTGGGGCAGAGGCACCTGCCAACTCTCTGCCCTCCAAAGTGCCTACCACCTTGATGCC
TGT
