[The description below was written by a language model from this plasmid's Addgene catalogue record.]
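Description:
pMP47-1 is a mammalian expression plasmid built on the pFLAG-CMV2 backbone (about 4.7 kb) that carries the MAVS coding sequence from the siamang, Symphalangus syndactylus. The insert is roughly 1.6 kb, giving a total construct of about 6.3 kb. It was placed between the HindIII and BglII sites of the polylinker by restriction cloning, and both sites remain intact, so the insert can be excised or exchanged. The plasmid is propagated in E. coli under ampicillin selection. The record lists the copy number as unknown, does not describe the origin of replication, and mentions no mammalian selection marker. No feature table was provided, so finer details of the backbone elements cannot be confirmed here.

Expression is driven by the CMV promoter, a strong constitutive promoter suited to transient transfection of cultured mammalian cells. The backbone supplies an N-terminal FLAG epitope that is fused in frame to MAVS, allowing the protein to be detected or immunoprecipitated with anti-FLAG antibodies regardless of species-specific differences in the MAVS sequence. MAVS (mitochondrial antiviral signaling protein) is an adaptor in the RIG-I-like receptor pathway that relays cytosolic detection of viral RNA to interferon induction, and it is a known target of cleavage by hepaciviral proteases.

The associated publication concerns convergent evolution of escape from hepaciviral antagonism in primates. This indicates that the construct serves as one primate ortholog in a comparative panel, used to test how MAVS variants from different species respond to viral antagonism.
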