Addgene plasmid #45367: pMP47-1
Depositing lab: Harmit Malik. Depositing organization: Fred Hutchinson Cancer Center. Publication: Convergent evolution of escape from hepaciviral antagonism in primates. Patel MR, Loo YM, Horner SM, Gale M Jr, Malik HS. PLoS Biol. 2012;10(3):e1001282. doi: 10.1371/journal.pbio.1001282. Epub 2012 Mar 13. PubMed 22427742.
Backbone
  Vector backbone: pFLAG-CMV2
  Backbone size w/o insert (bp): 4700
  Total vector size (bp): 6300
  Vector type: Mammalian Expression
Growth in bacteria
  Bacterial resistance: Ampicillin, 100 μg/mL
  Growth temperature: 37°C
  Growth strain: DH5alpha
  Copy number: Unknown
Gene/Insert
  Gene/Insert name: MAVS
  Species: Symphalangus syndactylus (siamang)
  Insert size (bp): 1623
  GenBank ID: KC415009.1
  Promoter: CMV
  Tag / fusion protein: FLAG (N terminal on backbone)
  Cloning method: Restriction Enzyme; 5′ cloning site HindIII (not destroyed); 3′ cloning site BglII (not destroyed)
  Sequencing primers: 5′ gacgcaaatgggcggtaggcgtg; 3′ gacaaggctggtgggcactggag
Terms and licenses: Academic/Nonprofit Terms; Industry Terms: Not Available to Industry
How to cite: pMP47-1 was a gift from Harmit Malik (Addgene plasmid # 45367 ; http://n2t.net/addgene:45367 ; RRID:Addgene_45367)
